>Addgene plasmid #85817 | pMSXND1-hPPT1 | addgene partial sequence | sequence record 169852 | Addgene NGS Result
TATAGTGCCTTGACTAGAGATCATAATCAGCCATACCACATTTGTAGAGGTTTTACTTGCTTTAAAAAAC
CTCCCACACCTCCCCCTGAACCTGAAACATAAAATGAATGCAATTGTTGTTGTTAACTTGTTTATTGCAG
CTTATAATGGTTACAAATAAAGCAATAGCATCACAAATTTCACAAATAAAGCATTTTTTTCACTGCATTC
TAGTTGTGGTTTGTCCAAACTCATCAATGTATCTTATCATGTCTGGATCCTCTACGCCGGACGCATCGTG
GCCGGCATCACCGGCGCCACAGGTGCGGTTGCTGGCGCCTATATCGCCGACATCACCGATGGGGAAGATC
GGGCTCGCCACTTCGGGCTCATGAGCGCTTGTTTCGGCGTGGGTATGGTGGCAGGCCCCGTGGCCGGGGG
ACTGTTGGGCGCCATCTCCTTGCATGCACCATTCCTTGCGGCGGCGGTGCTCAACGGCCTCAACCTACTA
CTGGGCTGCTTCCTAATGCAGGAGTCGCATAAGGGAGAGCGTCGACTGCTTCATCCCCGTGGCCCGTTGC
TCGCGTTTGCTGGCGGTGTCCCCGGAAGAAATATATTTGCATGTCTTTAGTTCTATGATGACACAAACCC
CGCCCAGCGTCTTGTCATTGGCGAATTCGAACACGCAGATGCAGTCGGGGCGGCGCGGTCCCAGGTCCAC
TTCGCATATTAAGGTGACGCGTGTGGCCTCGAACACCGAGCGACCCTGCAGCGACCCGCTTAACAGCGTC
AACAGCGTGCCGCAGATCTGATCAAGAGACAGGATGAGGATCGTTTCGCATGATTGAACAAGATGGATTG
CACGCAGGTTCTCCGGCCGCTTGGGTGGAGAGGCTATTCGGCTATGACTGGGCACAACAGACAATCGGCT
GCTCTGATGCCGCCGTGTTCCGGCTGTCAGCGCAGGGGCGCCCGGTTCTTTTTGTCAAGACCGACCTGTC
CGGTGCCCTGAATGAACTGCAGGACGAGGCAGCGCGGCTATCGTGGCTGGCCACGACGGGCGTTCCTTGC
GCAGCTGTGCTCGACGTTGTCACTGAAGCGGGAAGGGACTGGCTGCTATTGGGCGAAGTGCCGGGGCAGG
ATCTCCTGTCATCTCACCTTGCTCCTGCCGAGAAAGTATCCATCATGGCTGATGCAATGCGGCGGCTGCA
TACGCTTGATCCGGCTACCTGCCCATTCGACCACCAAGCGAAACATCGCATCGAGCGAGCACGTACTCGG
ATGGAAGCCGGTCTTGTCGATCAGGATGATCTGGACGAAGAGCATCAGGGGCTCGCGCCAGCCGAACTGT
TCGCCAGGCTCAAGGCGCGCATGCCCGACGGCGAGGATCTCGTCGTGACCCATGGCGATGCCTGCTTGCC
GAATATCATGGTGGAAAATGGCCGCTTTTCTGGATTCATCGACTGTGGCCGGCTGGGTGTGGCGGACCGC
TATCAGGACATAGCGTTGGCTACCCGTGATATTGCTGAAGAGCTTGGCGGCGAATGGGCTGACCGCTTCC
TCGTGCTTTACGGTATCGCCGCTCCCGATTCGCAGCGCATCGCCTTCTATCGCCTTCTTGACGAGTTCTT
CTGAGCGGGACTCTGGGGTTCGAAATGACCGACCAAGCGACGCCCAACCTGCCATCACGAGATTTCGATT
CCACCGCCGCCTTCTATGAAAGGTTGGGCTTCGGAATCGTTTTCCGGGACGCCGGCTGGATGATCCTCCA
GCGCGGGGATCTCATGCTGGAGTTCTTCGCCCACCCCGGGAGATGGGGGAGGCTAACTGAAACACGGAAG
GAGACAATACCGGAAGGAACCCGCGCTATGACGGCAATAAAAAGACAGAATAAAACGCACGGGTGTTGGG
TCGTTTGTTCATAAACGCGGGGTTCGGTCCCAGGGCTGGCACTCTGTCGATACCCCACCGAGACCCCATT
GGGGCCAATACGCCCGCGTTTCTTCCTTTTCCCCACCCCAACCCCCAAGTTCGGGTGAAGGCCCAGGGCT
CGCAGCCAACGTCGGGGCGGCAAGCCCTGCCATAGCCACGGGCCCCGTGGGTTAGGGACGGGGTCCCCCA
TGGGGAATGGTTTATGGTTCGTGGGGGTTATTCTTTTGGGCGTTGCGTGGGGTCAGGTCCACGACTGGAC
TGAGCAGACAGACCCATGGTTTTTGGATGGCCTGGGCATGGACCGCATGTACTGGCGCGACACGAACACC
GGGCGTCTGTGGCTGCCAAACACCCCCGACCCCCAAAAACCACCGCGCGGATTTCTGGCGCCGCCGGACG
AACTAAACCTGACTACGGCATCTCTGCCCCTTCTTCGCTGGTACGAGGAGCGCTTTTGTTTTGTATTGGT
CACCACGGCCGAGTTTCCGCGGGACCCCGGCCAGTCGACCGATGCCCTTGAGAGCCTTCCTCGCTCACTG
ACTCGCTGCGCTCGGTCGTTCGGCTGCGGCGAGCGGTATCAGCTCACTCAAAGGCGGTAATACGGTTATC
CACAGAATCAGGGGATAACGCAGGAAAGAACATGTGAGCAAAAGGCCAGCAAAAGGCCAGGAACCGTAAA
AAGGCCGCGTTGCTGGCGTTTTTCCATAGGCTCCGCCCCCCTGACGAGCATCACAAAAATCGACGCTCAA
GTCAGAGGTGGCGAAACCCGACAGGACTATAAAGATACCAGGCGTTTCCCCCTGGAAGCTCCCTCGTGCG
CTCTCCTGTTCCGACCCTGCCGCTTACCGGATACCTGTCCGCCTTTCTCCCTTCGGGAAGCGTGGCGCTT
TCTCATAGCTCACGCTGTAGGTATCTCAGTTCGGTGTAGGTCGTTCGCTCCAAGCTGGGCTGTGTGCACG
AACCCCCCGTTCAGCCCGACCGCTGCGCCTTATCCGGTAACTATCGTCTTGAGTCCAACCCGGTAAGACA
CGACTTATCGCCACTGGCAGCAGCCACTGGTAACAGGATTAGCAGAGCGAGGTATGTAGGCGGTGCTACA
GAGTTCTTGAAGTGGTGGCCTAACTACGGCTACACTAGAAGGACAGTATTTGGTATCTGCGCTCTGCTGA
AGCCAGTTACCTTCGGAAAAAGAGTTGGTAGCTCTTGATCCGGCAAACAAACCACCGCTGGTAGCGGTGG
TTTTTTTGTTTGCAAGCAGCAGATTACGCGCAGAAAAAAAGGATCTCAAGAAGATCCTTTGATCTTTTCT
ACGGGGTCTGACGCTCAGTGGAACGAAAACTCACGTTAAGGGATTTTGGTCATGAGATTATCAAAAAGGA
TCTTCACCTAGATCCTTTTAAATTAAAAATGAAGTTTTAAATCAATCTAAAGTATATATGAGTAAACTTG
GTCTGACAGTTACCAATGCTTAATCAGTGAGGCACCTATCTCAGCGATCTGTCTATTTCGTTCATCCATA
GTTGCCTGACTCCCCGTCGTGTAGATAACTACGATACGGGAGGGCTTACCATCTGGCCCCAGTGCTGCAA
TGATACCGCGAGACCCACGCTCACCGGCTCCAGATTTATCAGCAATAAACCAGCCAGCCGGAAGGGCCGA
GCGCAGAAGTGGTCCTGCAACTTTATCCGCCTCCATCCAGTCTATTAATTGTTGCCGGGAAGCTAGAGTA
AGTAGTTCGCCAGTTAATAGTTTGCGCAACGTTGTTGCCATTGCTGCAGGCATCGTGGTGTCACGCTCGT
CGTTTGGTATGGCTTCATTCAGCTCCGGTTCCCAACGATCAAGGCGAGTTACATGATCCCCCATGTTGTG
CAAAAAAGCGGTTAGCTCCTTCGGTCCTCCGATCGTTGTCAGAAGTAAGTTGGCCGCAGTGTTATCACTC
ATGGTTATGGCAGCACTGCATAATTCTCTTACTGTCATGCCATCCGTAAGATGCTTTTCTGTGACTGGTG
AGTACTCAACCAAGTCATTCTGAGAATAGTGTATGCGGCGACCGAGTTGCTCTTGCCCGGCGTCAACACG
GGATAATACCGCGCCACATAGCAGAACTTTAAAAGTGCTCATCATTGGAAAACGTTCTTCGGGGCGAAAA
CTCTCAAGGATCTTACCGCTGTTGAGATCCAGTTCGATGTAACCCACTCGTGCACCCAACTGATCTTCAG
CATCTTTTACTTTCACCAGCGTTTCTGGGTGAGCAAAAACAGGAAGGCAAAATGCCGCAAAAAAGGGAAT
AAGGGCGACACGGAAATGTTGAATACTCATACTCTTCCTTTTTCAATATTATTGAAGCATTTATCAGGGT
TATTGTCTCATGAGCGGATACATATTTGAATGTATTTAGAAAAATAAACAAATAGGGGTTCCGCGCACAT
TTCCCCGAAAAGTGCCACCTGACGTCTAAGAAACCATTATTATCATGACATTAACCTATAAAAATAGGCG
TATCACGAGGCCCTTTCGTCTTCAAGAATTCTGGTTTTTTTGTTTGTTTGTTTGGTTTTGGTTTTTGGTT
TTTCGAGACAGGGTTTCTCTATATAGCCCTAGCTGTCCTGGAACTCACTTTGTTGACCAGGCTGGCCTCG
AACTCAGAAATCCGCCTGCCTCTGCCTCCTGAGTGCTGGGATCAAAGGCGTGCGCCACCAACACCCGGCT
TGNTTTTTTTTTTTTTTTTTTAATCTTTAATCACTTCCTTATTAACTTTTGAAATAGGATCTCATTTGTG
TGGCCCTGGCTGGCCTTGAATTTTGCAGAGATCATCTGCCTCTGACTTCTAAGAGCTGAGATTAAAGAGC
TACCCTAAGGCAAGAATTTAACTGTATAGATAAAGACTCAGTTCCAAATGAAGGTTTTTTTTTGGATCTT
CCCACGCAGAGGGTATTGCTGTGTTGTCTCCTCCAAGAGGAAATATCCGGAGGAAGGAGAAACGCCCTGG
GTAATATTATACTACCAAACCAGTGGGTTGATAATAGAAAGACACTTGTATCTAAACCACCATGAAGGAG
GAGGAAGAGGAGGAGGGGGGAGGAGGAGAAAAAGGAAGAAGAGAGGAGAAAGAAGGGGAGAAGAACGGAG
AAGAGGAGGAAGAAGAGGAGGAAGAGGGAGAGGGGGAAGAGGAGGGGGAAGTGTGTGTGTNGGGGGGGGG
GAGTGTCATAGCCCAGCACCTGGTGCCTTCTCTGCCTACAGATGAACTTTGTACAGAATCACAGCAAGAG
AACGTGGGACAAATACAGGAGCGTTAGTGCCAGGCAGTGCTGGTTCACAGCCGTTGTACTACTGACTGGA
TATATGGCCTGGGCAAGTCACTGAACCTCTGAATCCTCTGTCCTTGTGTGTAAATAGAATTTGCATCTCT
CTATAGGTATTAAATGAGAAATTGGTTTAACTCCTGGTTCTGGCATAATAGACATATTGCTGGTGGTGGT
TCTACCACAGTTAAGCAAAAACCTGCCCAAAGTCGTATAGCTCAGAAGTGATGGTATGCATGAGCCAACA
GTGTAGCTGTTCTCTTGCCCAGGACACAAGGCCTGCCTGACAGCAGACTCTAATGTTACTCAAAATCAGA
AGCATTAAAAAAAAAAGAAAGAAAGAAATAGCTGACTTTATTTTTTTTATCTAATGCAGTCCCCACCTAA
AATGATCTCTCTGGAGGGAGGGTACCTTGGTTTTTAAAACCAGCCTGGAGTAGAGCAGATGGGTTAAGGT
GAGTGACCCCTCAGCCCTGGACATTCTTAGATGAGCCCCCTCAGGAGTAGAGAATAATGTTGAGATGAGT
TCTGTTGGCTAAAATAATCAAGGCTAGTCTTTATAAAACTGTCTCCTCTTCTCCTAGCTTCGATCCAGAG
AGAGACCTGGGCGGAGCTGGTCGCTGCTCAGGAACTCCAGGAAAGGAGAAGCTGAGGTTACCACGCTGCG
AATGGGTTTACGGAGATAGCTGGCTTTCCGGGGTGAGTTCTCGTAAACTCCAGAGCAGCGATAGGCCGTA
ATATCGGGGAAAGCACTATAGGGACATGATGTTCCACACGTCACATGGGTCGTCCTATCCGAGCCAGTCG
TGCCAAAGGGGCGGTCCCGCTGTGCACACTGGCGCTCCAGGGAGCTCTGCACTCCGCCCGAAAAGTGCGC
TCGGCTCTGCCAAGGACGCGGGGCGCGTGACTATGCGTGGGCTGGAGCAACCGCCTGCTGGGTGCAAACC
CTTTGCGCCCGGACTCGTCCAACGACTATAAAGAGGGCAGGCTGTCCTCTAAGCGTCACCACGACTTCAA
CGTCCTGAGTACCTTCTCCTCACTTACTCCGTAGCTCCAGCTTCACCAGATCCCTCGAGATGGCGTCGCC
CGGCTGCCTGTGGCTCTTGGCTGTGGCTCTCCTGCCATGGACCTGCGCTTCTCGGGCGCTGCAGCATCTG
GACCCGCCGGCGCCGCTGCCGTTGGTGATCTGGCATGGGATGGGAGACAGCTGTTGCAATCCCTTAAGCA
TGGGTGCTATTAAAAAAATGGTGGAGAAGAAAATACCTGGAATTTACGTCTTATCTTTAGAGATTGGGAA
GACCCTGATGGAGGACGTGGAGAACAGCTTCTTCTTGAATGTCAATTCCCAAGTAACAACAGTGTGTCAG
GCACTTGCTAAGGATCCTAAATTGCAGCAAGGCTACAATGCTATGGGATTCTCCCAGGGAGGCCAATTTC
TGAGGGCAGTGGCTCAGAGATGCCCTTCACCTCCCATGATCAATCTGATCTCGGTTGGGGGACAACATCA
AGGTGTTTTTGGACTCCCTCGATGCCCAGGAGAGAGCTCTCACATCTGTGACTTCATCCGAAAAACACTG
AATGCTGGGGCGTACTCCAAAGTTGTTCAGGAACGCCTCGTGCAAGCCGAATACTGGCATGACCCCATAA
AGGAGGATGTGTATCGCAACCACAGCATCTTCTTGGCAGATATAAATCAGGAGCGGGGTATCAATGAGTC
CTACAAGAAAAACCTGATGGCCCTGAAGAAGTTTGTGATGGTGAAATTCCTCAATGATTCCATTGTGGAC
CCTGTAGATTCGGAGTGGTTTGGATTTTACAGAAGTGGCCAAGCCAAGGAAACCATTCCCTTACAGGAGA
CCTCCCTGTACACACAGGACCGCCTGGGGCTAAAGGAAATGGACAATGCAGGACAGCTAGTGTTTCTGGC
TACAGAAGGGGACCATCTTCAGTTGTCTGAAGAATGGTTTTATGCCCACATCATACCATTCCTTGGATGA
CTCGAGGGATCTTTGTGAAGGAACCTTACTTCTGTGGTGTGACATAATTGGACAAACTACCTACAGAGAT
TTAAAGCTCTAAGGTAAATATAAAATTTTTAAGTGTATAATGTGTTAAACTACTGATTCTAATTGTTTGT
GTATTTTAGATTCCAACCTATGGAACTGATGAATGGGAGCAGTGGTGGAATGCCTTTAATGAGGAAAACC
TGTTTTGCTCAGAAGAAATGCCATCTAGTGATGATGAGGCTACTGCTGACTCTCAACATTCTACTCCTCC
AAAAAAGAAGAGAAAGGTAGAAGACCCCAAGGACTTTCCTTCAGAATTGCTAAGTTTTTTGAGTCATGCT
GTGTTTAGTAATAGAACTCTTGCTTGCTTTGCTATTTACACCACAAAGGAAAAAGCTGCAC
