[The description below was written by a language model from this plasmid's Addgene catalogue record.]
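Description:
pMSXND1-hPPT1 is a mammalian expression plasmid carrying the human PPT1 gene (also known as CLN1, INCL or PPT), which encodes palmitoyl-protein thioesterase-1, a lysosomal enzyme that removes fatty acyl groups from modified proteins. The record lists the backbone simply as "CMV", which suggests that a cytomegalovirus promoter may drive expression. However, no promoter field or feature table is provided, so the promoter, polyadenylation signal and other regulatory elements are not explicitly stated. No epitope tags, fusion partners or reporters are recorded for the insert. No size is given for either the insert or the whole plasmid.

In bacteria the plasmid is maintained under ampicillin selection and is described as low copy, though the origin of replication is not named. For mammalian cells it carries a neomycin resistance marker, so transfected cells can be selected with G418 and stable lines that continuously express the enzyme can be isolated.

The stated purpose is expression of human PPT1 in mammalian cells. The associated publication concerns production of recombinant human PPT1 for preclinical evaluation of enzyme replacement therapy in infantile neuronal ceroid lipofuscinosis, the neurodegenerative lysosomal storage disorder caused by loss of PPT1 function. The construct therefore suits generating PPT1-overexpressing cell lines as a source of recombinant enzyme. It could also be used more generally to restore or raise PPT1 activity in cultured cells, although the record does not describe such uses.
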