Addgene plasmid #85817: pMSXND1-hPPT1
Purpose: Expression of hPPT in mammalian cells
Depositing lab: Sandra Hofmann. Depositing organization: University of Texas Southwestern Medical Center. Publication: Human recombinant palmitoyl-protein thioesterase-1 (PPT1) for preclinical evaluation of enzyme replacement therapy for infantile neuronal ceroid lipofuscinosis. Lu JY, Hu J, Hofmann SL. Mol Genet Metab. 2010 Apr;99(4):374-8. doi: 10.1016/j.ymgme.2009.12.002. Epub 2009 Dec 5. PubMed 20036592.
Backbone
  Vector backbone: CMV
  Vector type: Mammalian Expression
  Selectable markers: Neomycin (select with G418)
Growth in bacteria
  Bacterial resistance: Ampicillin, 100 μg/mL
  Growth temperature: 37°C
  Growth strain: DH5alpha
  Copy number: Low Copy
Gene/Insert
  Gene/Insert name: human PPT1
  Species: H. sapiens (human)
  Entrez Gene: PPT1 (a.k.a. CLN1, INCL, PPT)
Terms and licenses: Academic/Nonprofit Terms; Industry Terms: Not Available to Industry
How to cite: pMSXND1-hPPT1 was a gift from Sandra Hofmann (Addgene plasmid # 85817 ; http://n2t.net/addgene:85817 ; RRID:Addgene_85817)
